>Addgene plasmid #173528 | pICSL86977OD:PITG_12057a | addgene full sequence | sequence record 342327 | Addgene NGS Result
GCTGCGCGATGTATTCAGATAGCAGCTCGGTAATGGTCTTGCCTTGGCGTACCGCGTACATCTTCAGCTT
GGTGTGATCCTCCGCCGGCAACTGAAAGTTGACCCGCTTCATGGCTGGCGTGTCTGCCAGGCTGGCCAAC
GTTGCAGCCTTGCTGCTGCGTGCGCTCGGACGGCCGGCACTTAGCGTGTTTGTGCTTTTGCTCATTTTCT
CTTTACCTCATTAACTCAAATGAGTTTTGATTTAATTTCAGCGGCCAGCGCCTGGACCTCGCGGGCAGCG
TCGCCCTCGGGTTCTGATTCAAGAACGGTTGTGCCGGCGGCGGCAGTGCCTGGGTAGCTCACGCGCTGCG
TGATACGGGACTCAAGAATGGGCAGCTCGTACCCGGCCAGCGCCTCGGCAACCTCACCGCCGATGCGCGT
GCCTTTGATCGCCCGCGACACGACAAAGGCCGCTTGTAGCCTTCCATCCGTGACCTCAATGCGCTGCTTA
ACCAGCTCCACCAGGTCGGCGGTGGCCCATATGTCGTAAGGGCTTGGCTGCACCGGAATCAGCACGAAGT
CGGCTGCCTTGATCGCGGACACAGCCAAGTCCGCCGCCTGGGGCGCTCCGTCGATCACTACGAAGTCGCG
CCGGCCGATGGCCTTCACGTCGCGGTCAATCGTCGGGCGGTCGATGCCGACAACGGTTAGCGGTTGATCT
TCCCGCACGGCCGCCCAATCGCGGGCACTGCCCTGGGGATCGGAATCGACTAACAGAACATCGGCCCCGG
CGAGTTGCAGGGCGCGGGCTAGATGGGTTGCGATGGTCGTCTTGCCTGACCCGCCTTTCTGGTTAAGTAC
AGCGATAACCTTCATGCGTTCCCCTTGCGTATTTGTTTATTTACTCATCGCATCATATACGCAGCGACCG
CATGACGCAAGCTGTTTTACTCAAATACACATCACCTTTTTAGACGGCGGCGCTCGGTTTCTTCAGCGGC
CAAGCTGGCCGGCCAGGCCGCCAGCTTGGCATCAGACAAACCGGCCAGGATTTCATGCAGCCGCACGGCT
GACTCCCGAGGGGAACCCTGTGGTTGGCATGCACATACAAATGGACGAACGGATAAACCTTTTCACGCCC
TTTTAAATATCCGATTATTCTAATAAACGCTCTTTTCTCTTAGGTTTACCCGCCAATATATCCTGTCAAA
CACTGATAGTTTAAACGGATCACTTCGTGTCCCTCGGTCACATGTGCATCCTCTAGTAGCGGTCCTGCTG
AGCCTCGACATGTTGTCGCAAAATTCGCCCTGGACCCGCCCAACGATTTGTCGTCACTGTCAAGGTTTGA
CCTGCACTTCATTTGGGGCCCACATACACCAAAAAAATGCTGCATAATTCTCGGGGCAGCAAGTCGGTTA
CCCGGCCGCCGTGCTGGACCGGGTTGAATGGTGCCCGTAACTTTCGGTAGAGCGGACGGCCAATACTCAA
CTTCAAGGAATCTCACCCATGCGCGCCGGCGGGGAACCGGAGTTCCCTTCAGTGAGCGTTATTAGTTCGC
CGCTCGGTGTGTCGTAGATACTAGCCCCTGGGGCACTTTTGAAATTTGAATAAGATTTATGTAATCAGTC
TTTTAGGTTTGACCGGTTCTGCCGCTTTTTTTAAAATTGGATTTGTAATAATAAAACGCAATTGTTTGTT
ATTGTGGCGCTCTATCATAGATGTCGCTATAAACCTATTCAGCACAATATATTGTTTTCATTTTAATATT
GTACATATAAGTAGTAGGGTACAATCAGTAAATTGAACGGAGAATATTATTCATAAAAATACGATAGTAA
CGGGTGATATATTCATTAGAATGAACCGAAACCGGCGGTAAGGATCTGAGCTACACATGCTCAGGTTTTT
TACAACGTGCACAACAGAATTGAAAGCAAATATCATGCGATCATAGGCTTCTCGCATATCTCATTAAAGC
AGGACAAGCTCAATTTTTCTTGTACAAAGACAAAGCGTGCTCCACGTCTGATGCCAACTTCTCTGTTGTA
GGGTTTGACTTAGCAGTCTTAATCATCTGAAACAATTCATCCTCGTCGTAGTACTTCAAGAAAGTAGTAA
TCATATCTGGTTTTTGCTTATAGTAAGTAGCCATGTATTGGATCCAGATCTCCAAGAATGGTGAAGCAAA
AAGAGTCTTACCTGCCAACTCAAGGTCCAATCCCTCGAAGATCTCGTCTGGTGTCCTAGTCTTTCTTGAC
ACGTTCCAGTCCTTAAGAAGCTCCCTTTCCATCCTCTTTGCAATTTTTTCAGTTGAAGAAACTTTCATAC
CTGAAATGATCATTTTCACAAGTGACTTATCGTCGTGGTGCCTCCTCACTGTTTTCATCATAGTCCTCCT
CAAGTCTGGAAATGTCAAATAAAAGTCGTCAAGGTACTGAATCCATGTTGCGAACTGTGGAGAAGCCAAC
AAGTCGTCACCCTTCTCTGCCAACCTAAGCATTGAGAATGTGTCAGAAGGCAACTGACCCACCATCCTCT
CCACAAGCTCGATATTAACTCCAGTAGCAGCAAGCATAGTCCAGATAGTAGTCTCCTTACCGTGGTTCTC
CCTGTTGTAAGCAGACAAATACTTACCCCATGTGATCACCAATGGATTAGTGAAAAGCTCATCTTTTTCC
TGTGCAAGGTGGAAAACATTATTGAAAAGGTATTCAGGAGTCCATCCCTTCTGCATCCACCTCTGGAAAA
GCTCTGACTGAAGCTTCTTAGCTGCACCTGCAGTGTCCTTCACATGTGTTGCCTTATCCAACAATGAAAC
AAGGTTAAGCTCTCCGTAGTTTGCTGCCATTGTACCAATAAGAGTTGCCTTGTACTTTGGGTTTGCAGCG
TTATACTCCTTCATGTAATTAATCCAAGTCTTAAGCTGAGGGTTTGAAAGCACGTCGTCATCGAACTTGT
CCAACTTCAACTGCTTGAAGAATGCGTCAGGAGTTCCCTTAGCCAACCACTTCTGCTCAGTCTCAAGTTC
CCTAATAAGCTTTGCAGATCCTGGCACGTTCTTAGCAGACTCAAGCATCTTGATAAGTCCGTCAGAGTCG
TAGTGTGCTGCCAAAACAGACATCAAAGATGTTCTTTTATCAGGGTTAGCAGTATTCAAATCATCCACGT
AAGAAACCCACTTCATAAACTGAGGGTGGTCGAAAAGCTTCTCACCTGCTTTAGACAAAGACAAGAACTG
AAACACATCCCTAGGTGACTTCTCTGTGTAAAGCCATCTTTTGATCTGCTCGTCCTGCAAGTTTGCTGCA
AGCTTAGCTGTTGAAGGAGACTTCATTGCGTCGAAAAGCATAGCAGTAAGCTTGTCATCTCCGAAGTAAT
TTGTCATAACAGCAATCCTAGAGATTCTAGTATTTTTAGAGTTGAAATCGTCAAGGTATGTAAGCCAAGT
TGCGAACTGAGGGTTCTCCAAAAGCTTGTCTCCTGCCTTGTCCAATGCCAAAAACTTGAACACGTCCCTT
GGCCTCTTTCCAGCGTCAAGCCACAATTGAATTTGTTCATTGTGCAATTTACCAGCCACATTAGCTGTAG
AAGGTGTTTTCATAGCCCTGATCAAGATTGTTGAAAGTGCCTCGTCACCGTAGTGTGTAGTCAAGATAGG
GATAGACTCATCCACCTTTGACATTGTTTTCTCTTTAAAGTTTGTTGCGTAAGAAAGCCAAGCTGTTGCA
AGTGGGTTCTCCAACAATTTATCACCTGCTTTTGAAAGTTCCAAAAGCTTAAACACGTCAGCTGGAGCTT
TCTTGTTGTCCAACCAGTACATTGTATCGATAATTGTAAATGTAATTGTAATGTTGTTTGTTGTTTGTTG
TTGTTGGTAATTGTTGTAAAAATGAGCTCTTATACTCGAGCGTGTCCTCTCCAAATGAAATGAACTTCCT
TATATAGAGGAAGGGTCTTGCGAAGGATAGTGGGATTGTGCGTCATCCCTTACGTCAGTGGAGATGTCAC
ATCAATCCACTTGCTTTGTAGACGTGGTTGGAACCTCTTCTTTTTCCACGATGCTCCTCGTGGGTGGGGG
TCCATCTTTGGGACCACTGTCGGCAGAGAGATCTTGAATGATAGCCTTTCCTTTATCGCAATGATGGCAT
TTGTAGGAGCCACCTTCCTTTTCTACTGTCCTTTCGATGAAGTGACAGATAGCTGGGCAATGGAATCCGA
GGAGGTTTCCCGAAATTATCCTTTGTTGAAAAGTCTCAATAGCCCTTTGATCTTCTGAGACTGTATCTTT
GACATTTTTGGAGTAGACCAGAGTGTCGTGCTCCACCATGTTGACGAAGATTTTCTTCTTGTCATTGAGT
CGTAAAAGACTCTGTATGAACTGTTCGCCAGTCTTGACGGCGAGTTCTGTTAGATCCTCGATTTGAATCT
TAGACTCCATGCATGGCCTTAGATTCAGTAGGAACTACCTTTTTAGAGACTCCAATCTCTATTACTTGCC
TTGGTTTATGAAGCAAGCCTTGAATCGTCCATACTGGAATAGTACTTCTGATCTTGAGAAATATGTCTTT
CTCTGTGTTCTTGATGCAATTAGTCCTGAATCTTTTGACTGCATCTTTAACCTTCTTGGGAAGGTATTTG
ATCTCCTGGAGATTGTTACTCGGGTAGATCGTCTTGATGAGACTTGCTGCGTAGGCCTCTCTAACCATCT
GTGGGTCAGCATTCTTTCTGAAATTGAAGAGGCTAACCTTCTCATTATCAGTGGTGAACATAGTGTCGTC
ACCTTCACCTTCGAACTTCCTTCCTAGATCGTAAAGATAGAGGAAATCGTCCATTGTAATCTCCGGGGCA
AAGGAGATCTCTTTTGGGGCTGGATCACTGCTGGGCCTTTTGGTTCCTAGCGTGAGCCAGTGGGCTTTTT
GCTTTGGTGGGCTTGTTAGGGCCTTAGCAAAGCTCTTGGGCTTGAGTTGAGCTTCTCCTTTGGGGATGAA
GTTCAACCTGTCTGTTTGCTGACTTGTTGTGTACGCGTCAGCTGCTGCTCTTGCCTCTGTAATAGTGGCA
AATTTCTTGTGTGCAACTCCGGGAACGCCGTTTGTTGCCGCCTTTGTACAACCCCAGTCATCGTATATAC
CGGCATGTGGACCGTTATACACAACGTAGTAGTTGATATGAGGGTGTTGAATACCCGATTCTGCTCTGAG
AGGAGCAACTGTGCTGTTAAGCTCAGATTTTTGTGGGATTGGAATTCCTCCAAGCTTGAATTCTTGCAGC
GCTCCAATTCAGCAAGCGTCGATCTAGTAACATAGATGACACCGCGCGCGATAATTTATCCTAGTTTGCG
CGCTATATTTTGTTTTCTATCGCGTATTAAATGTATAATTGCGGGACTCTAATCATAAAAACCCATCTCA
TAAATAACGTCATGCATTACATGTTAATTATTACATGCTTAACGTAATTCAACAGAAATTATATGATAAT
CATCGCAAGACCGGCAACAGGATTCAATCTTAAGAAACTTTATTGCCAAATGTTTGAACGATCTGCTTGA
CTCTAGATCCAGAGTCCCGCTCAAATCTCAGTCACAGGAAGAACAGGTCTAGGAGGAACAGGAAGAGAGA
AATCAAGCTGCCAGAATCCCACATCATGCCAATTTCCATGTTTGAAACCAGCAGCTCTAAGCATTCCCCT
AGGAGCATAACCAAGAGCCTCATGCATCCTCACAGAAGGATCATTAGGAAGTCCAATCACAGCAACCACA
GACTTGAAACCCTGAGCCTCCAAAGACTTCAAAAGATGAGTGTAAAGAGTAGATCCAAGACCAGTTCTTT
GATGCCTAGGAGACACGTAAACAGTAGACTCAGCAGTCCAATCGTAAGCATTCCTAGCCTTCCAAGGACC
AGCATAAGCAATACCAGCCACTTCACCATCCACTTCAGCAACAAGCCAAGGATACCTCTCTCTAAGCCTC
ACAAGATCATCAGTCCACTCTTGTGGTTCTTGAGGCTCAGTCCTGAAATTCACAGTAGAAGTCTCAATGT
AATGATTCACAATAGTGCACACAGCAGGCATATCAGCCTCAGTAGCCCTTCTAATATCAGCAGGCCTTCT
TTCAGGAGACATGCGAAACGATCCAGATCCGGTGCAGATTATTTGGATTGAGAGTGAATATGAGACTCTA
ATTGGATACCGAGGGGAATTTATGGAACGTCAGTGGAGCATTTTGACAAGAAATATTTGCTAGCTGATAG
TGACCTTAGGCGACTTTTGAACGCGCAATAATGGTTTCTGACGTATGTGCTTAGCTCATTAAACTCCAGA
AACCCGCGGCTGAGTGGCTCCTTCAACGTTGCGGTTCTGTCAGTTCCAAACGTAAAACGGCTTGTCCCGC
GTCATCGGCGGGGGTCATAACGTGACTCCCTTAATTCTCCGCTCCGGATCCGAATTCGGCACAGAGTGTT
CAACCCCAGTACATTAAAAACGTCCGCAATGTGTTATTAAGTTGTCTAAGCGTCAATTTGTTTACACCAC
AATATATCCTGCCACCAGCCAGCCAACAGCTCCCCGACCGGCAGCTCGGCACAAAATCACCACTCGATAC
AGGCAGCCCATCAACCATGACTACTGTCCGGTCCAACAGATCCGAGCAGGAACCGTAAAAAGGCCGCGTT
GCTGGCGTTTTTCCATAGGCTCCGCCCCCCTGACGAGCATCACAAAAATCGACGCTCAAGTCAGAGGTGG
CGAAACCCGACAGGACTATAAAGATACCAGGCGTTTCCCCCTGGAAGCTCCCTCGTGCGCTCTCCTGTTC
CGACCCTGCCGCTTACCGGATACCTGTCCGCCTTTCTCCCTTCGGGAAGCGTGGCGCTTTCTCATAGCTC
ACGCTGTAGGTATCTCAGTTCGGTGTAGGTCGTTCGCTCCAAGCTGGGCTGTGTGCACGAACCCCCCGTT
CAGCCCGACCGCTGCGCCTTATCCGGTAACTATCGTCTTGAGTCCAACCCGGTAAGACACGACTTATCGC
CACTGGCAGCAGCCACTGGTAACAGGATTAGCAGAGCGAGGTATGTAGGCGGTGCTACAGAGTTCTTGAA
GTGGTGGCCTAACTACGGCTACACTAGAAGAACAGTATTTGGTATCTGCGCTCTGCTGAAGCCAGTTACC
TTCGGAAAAAGAGTTGGTAGCTCTTGATCCGGCAAACAAACCACCGCTGGTAGCGGTGGTTTTTTTGTTT
GCAAGCAGCAGATTACGCGCAGAAAAAAAGGATCTCAAGAAGATCCTTTGATCTTTTCTACGGGGTCTGA
CGCTCAGTGGAACGAAAACTCACGTTAAGGGATTTTGGTCATGAGATTATCAAAAAGGATCTTCACCTAG
ATCCTTTTAAATTAAAAATGAAGTTTTAAATCAATCTAAAGTATATATGAGTAAACTTGGTCTGACAGCT
AAAACAATTCATCCAGTAAAATATAATATTTTATTTTCTCCCAATCAGGCTTGATCCCCAGTAAGTCAAA
AAATAGCTCGACATACTGTTCTTCCCCGATATCCTCCCTGAGCGACCGGACGCAGAAGGCAATGTCATAC
CACTTGTCCGCCCTGCCGCTTCTCCCAAGATCAATAAAGCCACTTACTTTGCCATCTTTCACAAAGATGT
TGCTGTCTCCCAGGTCGCCGTGGGAAAAGACAAGTTCCTCTTCGGGCTTTTCCGTCTTTAAAAAATCATA
CAGCTCGCGCGGATCTTTAAATGGAGTGTCCTCTTCCCAGTTTTCGCAATCCACATCGGCCAGATCGTTA
TTCAGTAAGTAATCCAATTCGGCTAAGCGGCTGTCTAAGCTATTCGTATAGGGACAATCCGATATGTCGA
TGGAGTGAAAGAGCCTGATGCACTCCGCATACAGCTCGATAATCTTTTCAGGGCTTTGTTCATCTTCATA
CTCTTCCGAGCAAAGGACGCCATCGGCCTCACTCATGAGCAGATTGCTCCAGCCATCATGCCGTTCAAAG
TGCAGGACCTTTGGAACAGGCAGCTTTCCTTCCAGCCATAGCATCATGTCCTTTTCCCGTTCCACATCAT
AGGTGGTCCCTTTATACCGGCTGTCCGTCATTTTTAAATATAGGTTTTCATTTTCTCCCACCAGCTTATA
TACCTTAGCAGGAGACATTCCTTCCGTATCTTTTACGCAGCGGTATTTTTCGATCAGTTTTTTCAATTCC
GGTGATATTCTCATTTTAGCCATACTCTTCCTTTTTCAATATTATTGAAGCATTTATCAGGGTTATTGTC
TCATGAGCGGATACATATTTGAATGTATTTAGAAAAATAAACAAATAGGGGTTCCGCGCACTCGGAGCCT
TGATGTGGGCGCTTTTTGCAGCTGTTCGGCTGTGCGCTGGCCAGACAGTTATGCACAGGCCAGGCGGGTT
TTAAGAGTTTTAATAAGTTTTAAAGAGTTTTAGGCGGAAAAATCGCCTTTTTTCTCTTTTATATCAGTCA
CTTACATGTGTGACCGGTTCCCAATGTACGGCTTTGGGTTCCCAATGTACGGGTTCCGGTTCCCAATGTA
CGGCTTTGGGTTCCCAATGTACGTGCTATCCACAGGAAAGAAGCTTTTTCGACCTTTTTCCCCTGCTAGG
GCAATTTGCCCTAGCATCTGCTCCGTACATTAGGAACCGGCGGATGCTTCGCCCTCGATCAGGTTGCGGT
AGCGCATGACTAGGATCGGGCCAGCCTGCCCCGCCTCCTCCTTCAAATCGTACTCCGGCAGGTCATTTGA
CCCGATCAGCTTGCGCACGGTGAAACAGAACTTCTTGAACTCTCCGGCGCTGCCACTGCGTTCGTAGATC
GTCTTGAACAACCATCTGGCTTCTGCCTTGCCTGCGGCGCGGCGTGCCAGGCGGTAGAGAAAACGGCCGA
TGCCGGGATCGATCAAAAAGTAATCGGGGTGAACCGTCAGCACGTCCGGGTTCTTGCCTTCTGTGATCTC
GCGGTACATCCAATCAGCTAGCTCGATCTCGATGTACTCCGGCCGCCCGGTTTCGCTCTTTACGATCTTG
TAGCGGCTAATCAAGGCTTCACCCTCGGATACCGTCACCAGGCGGCCGTTCTTGGCCTTCTTCGTACGCT
GCATGGCAACGTGCGTGGTGTTTAACCGAATGCAGGTTTCTACCAGGTCGTCTTTCTGCTTTCCGCCATC
GGCTCGCCGGCAGAACTTGAGTACGTCCGCAACGTGTGGACGGAACACGCGGCCGGGCTTGTCTCCCTTC
CCTTCCCGGTATCGGTTCATGGATTCGGTTAGATGGGAAACCGCCATCAGTACCAGGTCGTAATCCCACA
CACTGGCCATGCCGGCCGGCCCTGCGGAAACCTCTACGTGCCCGTCTGGAAGCTCGTAGCGGATCACCTC
GCCAGCTCGTCGGTCACGCTTCGACAGACGGAAAACGGCCACGTCCATGATGCTGCGACTATCGCGGGTG
CCCACGTCATAGAGCATCGGAACGAAAAAATCTGGTTGCTCGTCGCCCTTGGGCGGCTTCCTAATCGACG
ACGCACCGGCTGCCGGCGGTTGCCGGGATTCTTTGCGGATTCGATCAGCGGCCGCTTGCCACGATTCACC
GGGGCGTGCTTCTGCCTCGATGCGTTGCCGCTGGGCGGCCTGCGCGGCCTTCAACTTCTCCACCAGGTCA
TCACCCAGCGCCGCGCCGATTTGTACCGGGCCGGATGGTTTGCGACCGCTCACGCCGATTCCTCGGGCTT
GGGGGTTCCAGTGCCATTGCAGGGCCGGCAGACAACCCAGCCGCTTACGCCTGGCCAACCGCCCGTTCCT
CCACACATGGGGCATTCCACGGCGTCGGTGCCTGGTTGTTCTTGATTTTCCATGCCGCCTCCTTTAGCCG
CTAAAATTCATCTACTCATTTATTCATTTGCTCATTTACTCTGGTA
Features (pLannotate 1.2.2; 16 found; start..end, strand, type, name):
    226..855     -  CDS            pVS1 StaA: stability protein from the Pseudomonas plasmid pVS1 (Heeb et al., 2000)
   1164..1188    -  misc_feature   RB T-DNA repeat: right border repeat from nopaline C58 T-DNA
   1255..1962    -  terminator     OCS terminator: octopine synthase terminator
   3811..3864    -  misc_feature   TMV Ω: translational enhancer from the tobacco mosaic virus 5'-leader sequence (Gallie et al., 1988)
   3893..4238    -  promoter       CaMV 35S promoter: strong constitutive promoter from cauliflower mosaic virus
   3895..3941    -  promoter       minimal CaMV 35S promoter: minimal 35S promoter from cauliflower mosaic virus
   4422..5228    -  CDS            IBMP_CAMVB (fragment): Experimental evidence at protein level: Swiss-Prot protein existence level 1. Enhances the ribosomal termination-reinitiation event leading to the translation of major open reading frames on the polycistronic viral RNAs. From Cauliflower mosaic virus (strain Bari 1) (CaMV).
   5271..5523    -  terminator     NOS terminator: nopaline synthase terminator and poly(A) signal
   5554..6102    -  CDS            bar: PAT_STRHY - Experimental evidence at protein level: Swiss-Prot protein existence level 1. Inactivates phosphinothricin (PPT) by transfer of an acetyl group from acetyl CoA. Can also acetylate demethylphosphinothricin but not PTT or glutamate. This enzyme is an effector of phosphinothricin tripeptide (PTT or bialaphos) resistance. From Streptomyces hygroscopicus. Introduced by genetic manipulation and expressed in glufosinate-tolerant maize by Dekalb Genetics.
   6123..6305    -  promoter       NOS promoter: nopaline synthase promoter NOS promoter
   6500..6524    -  misc_feature   LB T-DNA repeat: left border repeat from nopaline C58 T-DNA
   6660..7248    -  rep_origin     ori: high-copy-number ColE1/pMB1/pBR322/pUC origin of replication
   7419..8213    -  CDS            KanR: aminoglycoside phosphotransferase; aphA-3; confers resistance to kanamycin
   8214..8318    -  promoter       AmpR promoter: bla
   8380..8574    -  rep_origin     pVS1 oriV: origin of replication for the Pseudomonas plasmid pVS1 (Heeb et al., 2000)
   8640..9713    -  CDS            pVS1 RepA: replication protein from the Pseudomonas plasmid pVS1 (Heeb et al., 2000)
