[The description below was written by a language model from this plasmid's Addgene catalogue record and pLannotate feature annotations shown in this document.]
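Description:
pICSL86977OD:PITG_12057a is a plant binary expression plasmid built on the pICSL86977OD backbone, designed to be moved into Agrobacterium and used for transient protein expression in plants by agro-infiltration. The sequenced record is 9,916 nt. For propagation in E. coli it carries a high-copy ColE1/pUC-type origin and a kanamycin resistance gene (aphA-3 type aminoglycoside phosphotransferase) driven by the bla promoter. Maintenance in Agrobacterium is provided by the pVS1 replicon, comprising oriV, the RepA replication protein and the StaA stability protein.

Between the nopaline-type left and right T-DNA border repeats sit two plant cassettes in the same orientation. Next to the left border, a NOS promoter drives the bar gene (phosphinothricin acetyltransferase) followed by a NOS terminator, giving Basta/glufosinate resistance should stable transformants be selected. The expression cassette uses the CaMV 35S promoter followed by the tobacco mosaic virus Ω leader, a translational enhancer, and ends with the octopine synthase terminator adjacent to the right border. An annotated fragment of a CaMV coding region upstream of the 35S promoter most likely reflects extended viral promoter sequence rather than an expressed gene. The insert, PITG_12057 from the oomycete pathogen Phytophthora infestans, is not itself annotated in the feature table but would occupy the unannotated interval between Ω and the OCS terminator. The record lists no tags and does not state the cloning sites used. The associated publication concerns how plant pathogens counteract an NLR immune receptor network, which suggests this plasmid was used to test the P. infestans protein in that setting, although the record does not describe its function.
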