Addgene plasmid #173528: pICSL86977OD:PITG_12057a
Purpose: This is a binary plasmid that can be transferred into Agrobacterium and used to transiently express the protein encoded by the insert in plants by agro-infiltration.
Depositing lab: Sophien Kamoun. Depositing organization: Sainsbury Laboratory, Norwich. Publication: Plant pathogens convergently evolved to counteract redundant nodes of an NLR immune receptor network. Derevnina L, Contreras MP, Adachi H, Upson J, Vergara Cruces A, Xie R, Sklenar J, Menke FLH, Mugford ST, MacLean D, Ma W, Hogenhout SA, Goverse A, Maqbool A, Wu CH, Kamoun S. PLoS Biol. 2021 Aug 23;19(8):e3001136. doi: 10.1371/journal.pbio.3001136. PubMed 34424903.
Backbone
  Vector backbone: pICSL86977OD
  Backbone manufacturer: Youles SynBio plasmids
  Backbone size w/o insert (bp): 8678
  Vector type: Plant Expression
  Selectable markers: Basta
Growth in bacteria
  Bacterial resistance: Kanamycin, 50 μg/mL
  Growth temperature: 37°C
  Growth strain: DH5alpha
  Copy number: High Copy
Gene/Insert
  Gene/Insert name: PITG_12057_P17777
  Species: Phytophthora infestans
  Promoter: 35S
  Cloning method: Restriction Enzyme; 5′ cloning site unknown (unknown if destroyed); 3′ cloning site unknown (unknown if destroyed)
Terms and licenses: Academic/Nonprofit Terms; Industry Terms: Not Available to Industry
How to cite: pICSL86977OD:PITG_12057a was a gift from Sophien Kamoun (Addgene plasmid # 173528 ; http://n2t.net/addgene:173528 ; RRID:Addgene_173528)
